>Addgene plasmid #26732 | GFP-rGBD | addgene full sequence | sequence record 159472 | Addgene NGS result
GCCAATTCAATATGGCGTATATGGACTCATGCCAATTCAATATGGTGGATCTGGACCTGTGCCAATTCAA
TATGGCGTATATGGACTCGTGCCAATTCAATATGGTGGATCTGGACCCCAGCCAATTCAATATGGCGGAC
TTGGCACCATGCCAATTCAATATGGCGGACCTGGCACTGTGCCAACTGGGGAGGGGTCTACTTGGCACGG
TGCCAAGTTTGAGGAGGGGTCTTGGCCCTGTGCCAAGTCCGCCATATTGAATTGGCATGGTGCCAATAAT
GGCGGCCATATTGGCTATATGCCAGGATCAATATATAGGCAATATCCAATATGGCCCTATGCCAATATGG
CTATTGGCCAGGTTCAATACTATGTATTGGCCCTATGCCATATAGTATTCCATATATGGGTTTTCCTATT
GACGTAGATAGCCCCTCCCAATGGGCGGTCCCATATACCATATATGGGGCTTCCTAATACCGCCCATAGC
CACTCCCCCATTGACGTCAATGGTCTCTATATATGGTCTTTCCTATTGACGTCATATGGGCGGTCCTATT
GACGTATATGGCGCCTCCCCCATTGACGTCAATTACGGTAAATGGCCCGCCTGGCTCAATGCCCATTGAC
GTCAATAGGACCACCCACCATTGACGTCAATGGGATGGCTCATTGCCCATTCATATCCGTTCTCACGCCC
CCTATTGACGTCAATGACGGTAAATGGCCCACTTGGCAGTACATCAATATCTATTAATAGTAACTTGGCA
AGTACATTACTATTGGAAGTACGCCAGGGTACATTGGCAGTACTCCCATTGACGTCAATGGCGGTAAATG
GCCCGCGATGGCTGCCAAGTACATCCCCATTGACGTCAATGGGGAGGGGCAATGACGCAAATGGGCGTTC
CATTGACGTAAATGGGCGGTAGGCGTGCCTAATGGGAGGTCTATATAAGCAATGCTCGTTTAGGGAACCG
CCATTCTGCCTGGGGACGTCGGAGCAAGCTTGATTTAGGTGACACTATAGAATACAAGCTACTTGTTCTT
TTTGCAGGATCCAAACCATGGTGAGCAAGGGCGAGGAGCTGTTCACCGGGGTGGTGCCCATCCTGGTCGA
GCTGGACGGCGACGTAAACGGCCACAAGTTCAGCGTGTCCGGCGAGGGCGAGGGCGATGCCACCTACGGC
AAGCTGACCCTGAAGTTCATCTGCACCACCGGCAAGCTGCCCGTGCCCTGGCCCACCCTCGTGACCACCC
TGACCTACGGCGTGCAGTGCTTCAGCCGCTACCCCGACCACATGAAGCAGCACGACTTCTTCAAGTCCGC
CATGCCCGAAGGCTACGTCCAGGAGCGCACCATCTTCTTCAAGGACGACGGCAACTACAAGACCCGCGCC
GAGGTGAAGTTCGAGGGCGACACCCTGGTGAACCGCATCGAGCTGAAGGGCATCGACTTCAAGGAGGACG
GCAACATCCTGGGGCACAAGCTGGAGTACAACTACAACAGCCACAACGTCTATATCATGGCCGACAAGCA
GAAGAACGGCATCAAGGTGAACTTCAAGATCCGCCACAACATCGAGGACGGCAGCGTGCAGCTCGCCGAC
CACTACCAGCAGAACACCCCCATCGGCGACGGCCCCGTGCTGCTGCCCGACAACCACTACCTGAGCACCC
AGTCCGCCCTGAGCAAAGACCCCAACGAGAAGCGCGATCACATGGTCCTGCTGGAGTTCGTGACCGCCGC
CGGGATCACTCTCGGCATGGACGAGCTGTACAAGTCCGGACTCAGATCTCGAGTTATCCTGGAGGACCTC
AATATGCTCTACATCCGGCAGATGGCACTCAGCCTGGAGGACACAGAGCTGCAGAGGAAACTAGATCATG
AGATCCGGATGAGGGATGGGGCCTGCAAGCTGCTGGCAGCCTGCTCCCAGCGAGAGCAGGCTCTGGAAGC
CACCAAGAGCCTGCTGGTGTGCAACAGCCGTATTCTCAGCTACATGGGTGAGCTGCAGCGGCGAAAGGAG
GCCCAGGTGCTGGAGAAGACAGGCTCTAGAACTATAGTGAGTCGTATTACGTAGATCCAGACATGATAAG
ATACATTGATGAGTTTGGACAAACCACAACTAGAATGCAGTGAAAAAAATGCTTTATTTGTGAAATTTGT
GATGCTATTGCTTTATTTGTAACCATTATAAGCTGCAATAAACAAGTTAACAACAACAATTGCATTCATT
TTATGTTTCAGGTTCAGGGGGAGGTGTGGGAGGTTTTTTAATTCGCGGCCGCGGCGCCAATGCATTGGGC
CCGGTACCCAGCTTTTGTTCCCTTTAGTGAGGGTTAATTGCGCGCTTGGCGTAATCATGGTCATAGCTGT
TTCCTGTGTGAAATTGTTATCCGCTCACAATTCCACACAACATACGAGCCGGGAGCATAAAGTGTAAAGC
CTGGGGTGCCTAATGAGTGAGCTAACTCACATTAATTGCGTTGCGCTCACTGCCCGCTTTCCAGTCGGGA
AACCTGTCGTGCCAGCTGCATTAATGAATCGGCCAACGCGCGGGGAGAGGCGGTTTGCGTATTGGGCGCT
CTTCCGCTTCCTCGCTCACTGACTCGCTGCGCTCGGTCGTTCGGCTGCGGCGAGCGGTATCAGCTCACTC
AAAGGCGGTAATACGGTTATCCACAGAATCAGGGGATAACGCAGGAAAGAACATGTGAGCAAAAGGCCAG
CAAAAGGCCAGGAACCGTAAAAAGGCCGCGTTGCTGGCGTTTTTCCATAGGCTCCGCCCCCCTGACGAGC
ATCACAAAAATCGACGCTCAAGTCAGAGGTGGCGAAACCCGACAGGACTATAAAGATACCAGGCGTTTCC
CCCTGGAAGCTCCCTCGTGCGCTCTCCTGTTCCGACCCTGCCGCTTACCGGATACCTGTCCGCCTTTCTC
CCTTCGGGAAGCGTGGCGCTTTCTCATAGCTCACGCTGTAGGTATCTCAGTTCGGTGTAGGTCGTTCGCT
CCAAGCTGGGCTGTGTGCACGAACCCCCCGTTCAGCCCGACCGCTGCGCCTTATCCGGTAACTATCGTCT
TGAGTCCAACCCGGTAAGACACGACTTATCGCCACTGGCAGCAGCCACTGGTAACAGGATTAGCAGAGCG
AGGTATGTAGGCGGTGCTACAGAGTTCTTGAAGTGGTGGCCTAACTACGGCTACACTAGAAGAACAGTAT
TTGGTATCTGCGCTCTGCTGAAGCCAGTTACCTTCGGAAAAAGAGTTGGTAGCTCTTGATCCGGCAAACA
AACCACCGCTGGTAGCGGTGGTTTTTTTGTTTGCAAGCAGCAGATTACGCGCAGAAAAAAAGGATCTCAA
GAAGATCCTTTGATCTTTTCTACGGGGTCTGACGCTCAGTGGAACGAAAACTCACGTTAAGGGATTTTGG
TCATGAGATTATCAAAAAGGATCTTCACCTAGATCCTTTTAAATTAAAAATGAAGTTTTAAATCAATCTA
AAGTATATATGAGTAAACTTGGTCTGACAGTTACCAATGCTTAATCAGTGAGGCACCTATCTCAGCGATC
TGTCTATTTCGTTCATCCATAGTTGCCTGACTCCCCGTCGTGTAGATAACTACGATACGGGAGGGCTTAC
CATCTGGCCCCAGTGCTGCAATGATACCGCGAGACCCACGCTCACCGGCTCCAGATTTATCAGCAATAAA
CCAGCCAGCCGGAAGGGCCGAGCGCAGAAGTGGTCCTGCAACTTTATCCGCCTCCATCCAGTCTATTAAT
TGTTGCCGGGAAGCTAGAGTAAGTAGTTCGCCAGTTAATAGTTTGCGCAACGTTGTTGCCATTGCTACAG
GCATCGTGGTGTCACGCTCGTCGTTTGGTATGGCTTCATTCAGCTCCGGTTCCCAACGATCAAGGCGAGT
TACATGATCCCCCATGTTGTGCAAAAAAGCGGTTAGCTCCTTCGGTCCTCCGATCGTTGTCAGAAGTAAG
TTGGCCGCAGTGTTATCACTCATGGTTATGGCAGCACTGCATAATTCTCTTACTGTCATGCCATCCGTAA
GATGCTTTTCTGTGACTGGTGAGTACTCAACCAAGTCATTCTGAGAATAGTGTATGCGGCGACCGAGTTG
CTCTTGCCCGGCGTCAATACGGGATAATACCGCGCCACATAGCAGAACTTTAAAAGTGCTCATCATTGGA
AAACGTTCTTCGGGGCGAAAACTCTCAAGGATCTTACCGCTGTTGAGATCCAGTTCGATGTAACCCACTC
GTGCACCCAACTGATCTTCAGCATCTTTTACTTTCACCAGCGTTTCTGGGTGAGCAAAAACAGGAAGGCA
AAATGCCGCAAAAAAGGGAATAAGGGCGACACGGAAATGTTGAATACTCATACTCTTCCTTTTTCAATAT
TATTGAAGCATTTATCAGGGTTATTGTCTCATGAGCGGATACATATTTGAATGTATTTAGAAAAATAAAC
AAATAGGGGTTCCGCGCACATTTCCCCGAAAAGTGCCACCTAAATTGTAAGCGTTAATATTTTGTTAAAA
TTCGCGTTAAATTTTTGTTAAATCAGCTCATTTTTTAACCAATAGGCCGAAATCGGCAAAATCCCTTATA
AATCAAAAGAATAGACCGAGATAGGGT
[37 nt withheld, positions 4648-4684]
AAAGAACGTGGACTCCAACGTCAAAGG
[49 nt withheld, positions 4712-4760]
T
[91 nt withheld, positions 4762-4852]
G
[124 nt withheld, positions 4854-4977]
CCCATTCGCCATTCAGGCTGCGCAACTGTTGGGAAGGGCGATCGGTGCGGGCCTCTTCGCTATTACGCCA
GTCGACC
Features (pLannotate 1.2.2; 17 found; start..end, strand, type, name):
      1..978     +  promoter       CMV IE94 promoter: enhancer/promoter region of simian cytomegalovirus major immediate early transcription unit IE94
   1013..1031    +  promoter       SP6 promoter: promoter for bacteriophage SP6 RNA polymerase
   1068..1784    +  CDS            EGFP: EGFP is a basic (constitutively fluorescent) green fluorescent protein published in 1996, derived from Aequorea victoria. It is reported to be a rapidly-maturing weak dimer with moderate acid sensitivity.
   1785..1803    +  misc_feature   MCS (fragment): multiple cloning site
   1806..2060    +  CDS            Rtkn (fragment): RTKN_RAT - Experimental evidence at protein level: Swiss-Prot protein existence level 1. Mediates Rho signaling to activate NF-kappa-B and may confer increased resistance to apoptosis to cells in gastric tumorigenesis. May play a novel role in the organization of septin structures (By similarity). From Rattus norvegicus (Rat).
   2062..2079    -  promoter       T7 promoter (fragment): promoter for bacteriophage T7 RNA polymerase
   2084..2218    -  polyA_signal   SV40 poly(A) signal: SV40 polyadenylation signal
   2331..2349    -  promoter       T3 promoter: promoter for bacteriophage T3 RNA polymerase
   2394..2410    -  protein_bind   lac operator: The lac repressor binds to the lac operator to inhibit transcription in E. coli. This inhibition can be relieved by adding lactose or isopropyl-β-D-thiogalactopyranoside (IPTG). lac repressor encoded by lacI
   2418..2448    -  promoter       lac promoter: promoter for the E. coli lac operon
   2463..2484    -  protein_bind   CAP binding site: CAP binding activates transcription in the presence of cAMP. E. coli catabolite activator protein
   2497..2589    -  CDS            lacI (fragment): lac repressor; lacI; The lac repressor binds to the lac operator to inhibit transcription in E. coli. This inhibition can be relieved by adding lactose or isopropyl-β-D-thiogalactopyranoside (IPTG).
   2772..3360    -  rep_origin     ori: high-copy-number ColE1/pMB1/pBR322/pUC origin of replication
   3531..4391    -  CDS            AmpR: β-lactamase; bla; confers resistance to ampicillin, carbenicillin, and related antibiotics
   4392..4496    -  promoter       AmpR promoter: bla
   4549..4977    -  rep_origin     f1 ori (sequence partly withheld): f1 bacteriophage origin of replication; arrow indicates direction of (+) strand synthesis
   4982..5048    -  CDS            lacZα (fragment): LacZα fragment of β-galactosidase; lacZ fragment
