[The description below was written by a language model from this plasmid's Addgene catalogue record and pLannotate feature annotations shown in this document.]
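Description:
GFP-rGBD is a fluorescent biosensor for active RhoA built in the pCS2+ backbone, a vector catalogued here for mammalian expression that also supports in vitro transcription. The sequenced plasmid is about 5.05 kb. It is maintained in E. coli through a high-copy ColE1/pUC-type origin and selected with ampicillin via the β-lactamase gene. An f1 origin and remnants of the lac region (lac promoter and operator, with lacI and lacZα fragments) are carried over from the parental cloning vector.

The payload is a single open reading frame in which EGFP is fused, through a short stretch of polylinker sequence, to the N-terminus of the RhoA-binding domain of rhotekin (rGBD, roughly 250 bp), cloned between XhoI and XbaI sites. Transcription in eukaryotic cells is driven by the simian CMV IE94 enhancer/promoter and terminated by the SV40 polyadenylation signal. An SP6 promoter sits between the CMV element and the coding sequence, so capped mRNA encoding the fusion can be synthesised in vitro, for example for microinjection. T7 and T3 promoters lie downstream in the opposite orientation.

The record is not fully consistent about the insert's origin. The catalogue lists the species as mouse and links the Entrez entry rtkn2, whereas the automated annotation matches the fragment to rat Rtkn, which may simply reflect homology.

Because the rhotekin domain binds RhoA selectively in its GTP-bound state, the EGFP signal accumulates where RhoA is active. The depositor made the probe to visualise active RhoA in living cells, and the associated publication used it to study zones of RhoA and Cdc42 activity around single-cell wounds.
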