Addgene plasmid #26732: GFP-rGBD
Depositing lab: William Bement. Depositing organization: University of Wisconsin, Madison. Publication: Concentric zones of active RhoA and Cdc42 around single cell wounds. Benink HA, Bement WM. J Cell Biol. 2005 Jan 31. 168(3):429-39. 10.1083/jcb.200411109 PubMed 15684032.
Backbone
  Vector backbone: pCS2+
  Backbone size w/o insert (bp): 4097
  Vector type: Mammalian Expression ; reporter for Rho
Growth in bacteria
  Bacterial resistance: Ampicillin, 100 μg/mL
  Growth temperature: 37°C
  Growth strain: DH5alpha
  Copy number: High Copy
Gene/Insert
  Gene/Insert name: rhotekin (alt name: rGBD)
  Species: M. musculus (mouse)
  Insert size (bp): 249
  Mutation: RhoA binding domain of rhotekin
  Entrez Gene: rtkn2 (a.k.a. plekhk1)
  Tag / fusion protein: GFP (N terminal on insert)
  Cloning method: Restriction Enzyme; 5′ cloning site XhoI (not destroyed); 3′ cloning site XbaI (not destroyed)
  Sequencing primers: 5′ SP6; 3′ T7
Resource information
  A portion of this plasmid was derived from a plasmid made by: GST-rGBD construc was provided by K. Burridge (University of North Carolina at Chapel Hill)
Terms and licenses: Academic/Nonprofit Terms; Industry Terms: Not Available to Industry
Depositor comments: The RhoA-binding domain of rhotekin (rGBD) was fused to eGFP in order to visualize active RhoA
How to cite: GFP-rGBD was a gift from William Bement (Addgene plasmid # 26732 ; http://n2t.net/addgene:26732 ; RRID:Addgene_26732)
