>Addgene plasmid #26732 | GFP-rGBD | depositor partial sequence | sequence record 12643 | Author sequence
ATCCTGGAGGACCTCAATATGCTCTACATCCGGCAGATGGCACTCAGCCTGGAGGACACAGAGCTGCAGA
GGAAACTAGATCATGAGATCCGGATGAGGGATGGGGCCTGCAAGCTGCTGGCAGCCTGCTCCCAGCGAGA
GCAGGCTCTGGAAGCCACCAAGAGCCTGCTGGTGTGCAACAGCCGTATTCTCAGCTACATGGGTGAGCTG
CAGCGGCGAAAGGAGGCCCAGGTGCTGGAGAAGACAGGC
