>Addgene plasmid #26732 | GFP-rGBD | addgene partial sequence | sequence record 163733 | EBV-rev 5'-GTGGTTTGTCCAAACTCATC-3'
ATACGACTCACTATAGTTCTAGAGCCTGTCTTCTCCAGCACCTGGGCCTCCTTTCGCCGCTGCAGCTCAC
CCATGTAGCTGAGAATACGGCTGTTGCACACCAGCAGGCTCTTGGTGGCTTCCAGAGCCTGCTCTCGCTG
GGAGCAGGCTGCCAGCAGCTTGCAGGCCCCATCCCTCATCCGGATCTCATGATCTAGTTTCCTCTGCAGC
TCTGTGTCCTCCAGGCTGAGTGCCATCTGCCGGATGTAGAGCATATTGAGGTCCTCCAGGATAACTCGAG
ATCTGAGTCCGGACTTGTACAGCTCGTCCATGCCGAGAGTGATCCCGGCGGCGGTCACGAACTCCAGCAG
GACCATGTGATCGCGCTTCTCGTTGGGGTCTTTGCTCAGGGCGGACTGGGTGCTCAGGTAGTGGTTGTCG
GGCAGCAGCACGGGGCCGTCGCCGATGGGGGTGTTCTGCTGGTAGTGGTCGGCGAGCTGCACGCTGCCGT
CCTCGATGTTGTGGCGGATCTTGAAGTTCACCTTGATGCCGTTCTTCTGCTTGTCGGCCATGATATAGAC
GTTGTGGCTGTTGTAGTTGTACTCCAGCTTGTGCCCCAGGATGTTGCCGTCCTCCTTGAAGTCGATGCCC
TTCAGCTCGATGCGGTTCACCAGGGTGTCGCCCTCGAACTTCACCTCGGCGCGGGTCTTGTAGTTGCCGT
CGTCCTTGAAGAAGATGGTGCGCTCCTGGACGTAGCCTTCGGGCATGGCGGACTTGAAGAAGTCGTGCTG
CTTCATGTGGTCGGGGTAGCGGCTGAAGCACTGCACGCCGTAGGTCA
